>Addgene plasmid #195647 | pBEL2525 | addgene full sequence | sequence record 383636 | Addgene NGS Result
TCTGCTAATCCTGTTACCAGTGGCTGCTGCCAGTGGCGATAAGTCGTGTCTTACCGGGTTGGACTCAAGA
CGATAGTTACCGGATAAGGCGCAGCGGTCGGGCTGAACGGGGGGTTCGTGCACACAGCCCAGCTTGGAGC
GAACGACCTACACCGAACTGAGATACCTACAGCGTGAGCTATGAGAAAGCGCCACGCTTCCCGAAGGGAG
AAAGGCGGACAGGTATCCGGTAAGCGGCAGGGTCGGAACAGGAGAGCGCACGAGGGAGCTTCCAGGGGGA
AACGCCTGGTATCTTTATAGTCCTGTCGGGTTTCGCCACCTCTGACTTGAGCGTCGATTTTTGTGATGCT
CGTCAGGGGGGCGGAGCCTATGGAAAAACGCCAGCAACGCGGCCTTTTTACGGTTCCTGGCCTTTTGCTG
GCCTTTTGCTCACATGTTCTTTCCTGCGTTATCCCCTGATTCTGTGGATAACCGTATTACCGCCTTTGAG
TGAGCTGATACCGCTCGCCGCAGCCGAACGACCGAGCGCAGCGAGTCAGTGAGCGAGGAAGCGGAAGAGC
GCCTGATGCGGTATTTTCTCCTTACGCATCTGTGCGGTATTTCACACCGCATAGGGTCATGGCTGCGCCC
CGACACCCGCCAACACCCGCTGACGCGCCCTGACGGGCTTGTCTGCTCCCGGCATCCGCTTACAGACAAG
CTGTGACCGTCTCCGGGAGCTGCATGTGTCAGAGGTTTTCACCGTCATCACCGAAACGCGCGAGGCAGAA
GGAGATGGCGCCCAACAGTCCCCCGGCCACGGGGCCTGCCACCATACCCACGCCGAAACAAGCGCTCATG
AGCCCGAAGTGGCGAGCCCGATCTTCCCCATCGGTGATGTCGGCGATATAGGCGCCAGCAACCGCACCTG
TGGCGCCGGTGATGCCGGCCACGATGCGTCCGGCGTAGAGGATCTGCTCATGTTTGACAGCTTATCATCG
ATGCATAATGTGCCTGTCAAATGGACGAAGCAGGGATTCTGCAAACCCTATGCTACTCCGTCAAGCCGTC
AATTGTCTGATTCGTTACCAATTATGACAACTTGACGGCTACATCATTCACTTTTTCTTCACAACCGGCA
CGGAACTCGCTCGGGCTGGCCCCGGTGCATTTTTTAAATACCCGCGAGAAATAGAGTTGATCGTCAAAAC
CAACATTGCGACCGACGGTGGCGATAGGCATCCGGGTGGTGCTCAAAAGCAGCTTCGCCTGGCTGATACG
TTGGTCCTCGCGCCAGCTTAAGACGCTAATCCCTAACTGCTGGCGGAAAAGATGTGACAGACGCGACGGC
GACAAGCAAACATGCTGTGCGACGCTGGCGATATCAAAATTGCTGTCTGCCAGGTGATCGCTGATGTACT
GACAAGCCTCGCGTACCCGATTATCCATCGGTGGATGGAGCGACTCGTTAATCGCTTCCATGCGCCGCAG
TAACAATTGCTCAAGCAGATTTATCGCCAGCAGCTCCGAATAGCGCCCTTCCCCTTGCCCGGCGTTAATG
ATTTGCCCAAACAGGTCGCTGAAATGCGGCTGGTGCGCTTCATCCGGGCGAAAGAACCCCGTATTGGCAA
ATATTGACGGCCAGTTAAGCCATTCATGCCAGTAGGCGCGCGGACGAAAGTAAACCCACTGGTGATACCA
TTCGCGAGCCTCCGGATGACGACCGTAGTGATGAATCTCTCCTGGCGGGAACAGCAAAATATCACCCGGT
CGGCAAACAAATTCTCGTCCCTGATTTTTCACCACCCCCTGACCGCGAATGGTGAGATTGAGAATATAAC
CTTTCATTCCCAGCGGTCGGTCGATAAAAAAATCGAGATAACCGTTGGCCTCAATCGGCGTTAAACCCGC
CACCAGATGGGCATTAAACGAGTATCCCGGCAGCAGGGGATCATTTTGCGCTTCAGCCATACTTTTCATA
CTCCCGCCATTCAGAGAAGAAACCAATTGTCCATATTGCATCAGACATTGCCGTCACTGCGTCTTTTACT
GGCTCTTCTCGCTAACCAAACCGGTAACCCCGCTTATTAAAAGCATTCTGTAACAAAGCGGGACCAAAGC
CATGACAAAAACGCGTAACAAAAGTGTCTATAATCACGGCAGAAAAGTCCACATTGATTATTTGCACGGC
GTCACACTTTGCTATGCCATAGCATTTTTATCCATAAGATTAGCGGATCCTACCTGACGCTTTTTATCGC
AACTCTCTACTGTTTCTCCATACCCGTTTTTTTGGGCTAGCGGCCGGCCTGGCCCGAAGGGTGAATTATG
TTTAAACGTTTAATGATGGTCGCTTTGCTGGTGATTGCACCTCTGAGTGCGGCAACCGCGGCAGACCAGA
CCAATCCGTATAAGCTGATGGACGAGGCGGCGCAGAAAACGTTCGATCGCCTGAAGAATGAGCAACCGCA
AATTCGGGCCAACCCGGATTATCTGCGTACCATTGTTGATCAGGAACTGCTGCCATACGTACAGGTGAAA
TACGCCGGTGCGCTGGTGCTGGGCCAGTATTACAAGAGTGCGACCCCTGCTCAACGTGAAGCCTACTTTG
CCGCTTTCCGTGAGTACCTGAAGCAGGCTTACGGTCAGGCGCTGGCGATGTATCACGGTCAAACCTATCA
GATTGCGCCAGAACAGCCGCTGGGCGATAAAACCATTGTGCCTATTCGCGTTACCATTATTGACCCGAAT
GGCCGTCCGCCGGTGCGTCTGGACTTCCAGTGGCGTAAAAACTCCCAGACGGGCAATTGGCAGGCTTACA
TTATGATTGCTGAAGGCGTCAGTATGATCACCACCAAACAAAACGAGTGGGGAACGCTGCTGCGTACCAA
AGGTATCGACGGCCTGACTGCGCAACTGAAATCGATTTCTCAACAGAAAATCACTCTGGAAGAGAAAAAA
TAAGGCCCAGGCGGCCGGTACCAAATTCCAGAAAAGAGACGCTGAAAAGCGTCTTTTTTCGTTTTGGTCC
TGGTCTGAGGAATGGTTGTAAGCTTGGCTGTTTTGGCGGATGAGAGAAGATTTTCAGCCTGATACAGATT
AAATCAGAACGCAGAAGCGGTCTGATAAAACAGAATTTGCCTGGCGGCAGTAGCGCGGTGGTCCCACCTG
ACCCCATGCCGAACTCAGAAGTGAAACGCCGTAGCGCCGATGGTAGTGTGGGGTCTCCCCATGCGAGAGT
AGGGAACTGCCAGGCATCAAATAAAACGAAAGGCTCAGTCGAAAGACTGGGCCTTTCGTTTTATCTGTTG
TTTGTCGGTGAACGCTCTCCTGAGTAGGACAAATCCGCCGGGAGCGGATTTGAACGTTGCGAAGCAACGG
CCCGGAGGGTGGCGGGCAGGACGCCCGCCATAAACTGCCAGGCATCAAATTAAGCAGAAGGCCATCCTGA
CGGATGGCCTTTTTGCGTTTCTACAAACTCTTTTGTTTATTTTTCTAAATACATTCAAATATGTATCCGC
TCATGAGACAATAACCCTGATAAATGCTTCAATAATATTGAAAAAGGAAGAGTATGAGTATTCAACATTT
CCGTGTCGCCCTTATTCCCTTTTTTGCGGCATTTTGCCTTCCTGTTTTTGCTCACCCAGAAACGCTGGTG
AAAGTAAAAGATGCTGAAGATCAGTTGGGTGCACGAGTGGGTTACATCGAACTGGATCTCAACAGCGGTA
AGATCCTTGAGAGTTTTCGCCCCGAAGAACGTTTTCCAATGATGAGCACTTTTAAAGTTCTGCTATGTGG
CGCGGTATTATCCCGTGTTGACGCCGGGCAAGAGCAACTCGGTCGCCGCATACACTATTCTCAGAATGAC
TTGGTTGAGTACTCACCAGTCACAGAAAAGCATCTTACGGATGGCATGACAGTAAGAGAATTATGCAGTG
CTGCCATAACCATGAGTGATAACACTGCGGCCAACTTACTTCTGACAACGATCGGAGGACCGAAGGAGCT
AACCGCTTTTTTGCACAACATGGGGGATCATGTAACTCGCCTTGATCGTTGGGAACCGGAGCTGAATGAA
GCCATACCAAACGACGAGCGTGACACCACGATGCCTGCAGCAATGGCAACAACGTTGCGCAAACTATTAA
CTGGCGAACTACTTACTCTAGCTTCCCGGCAACAATTAATAGACTGGATGGAGGCGGATAAAGTTGCAGG
ACCACTTCTGCGCTCGGCCCTTCCGGCTGGCTGGTTTATTGCTGATAAATCTGGAGCCGGTGAGCGTGGG
TCTCGCGGTATCATTGCAGCACTGGGGCCAGATGGTAAGCCCTCCCGTATCGTAGTTATCTACACGACGG
GGAGTCAGGCAACTATGGATGAACGAAATAGACAGATCGCTGAGATAGGTGCCTCACTGATTAAGCATTG
GTAACTGTCAGACCAAGTTTACTCATATATACTTTAGATTGATT
[125 nt withheld, positions 4455-4579]
C
[141 nt withheld, positions 4581-4721]
CCTTTGACGTTGGAGTCCACGTTCTTT
[37 nt withheld, positions 4749-4785]
ACCCTATCTCGGGCTATTCTTTTGATTTATAAGGGATTTTGCCGATTTCGGCCTATTGGTTAAAAAATGA
GCTGATTTAACAAAAATTTAACGCGAATTTTAACAAAATATTAACGTTTACAATTTAAAAGGATCTAGGT
GAAGATCCTTTTTGATAATCTCATGACCAAAATCCCTTAACGTGAGTTTTCGTTCCACTGAGCGTCAGAC
CCCGTAGAAAAGATCAAAGGATCTTCTTGAGATCCTTTTTTTCTGCGCGTAATCTGCTGCTTGCAAACAA
AAAAACCACCGCTACCAGCGGTGGTTTGTTTGCCGGATCAAGAGCTACCAACTCTTTTTCCGAAGGTAAC
TGGCTCAGCAGAGCGCAGATACCAAATACTGTCCTTCTAGTGTAGCCGTAGTTAGGCCACCACTTCAAGA
ACTCTGTAGCACCGCCTACATACCTCGC
Features (pLannotate 1.2.2; 14 found; start..end, strand, type, name):
    562..613     -  misc_feature   bom (fragment): basis of mobility region from pBR322
    729..768     -  CDS            rop (fragment): Rop protein, which maintains plasmids at low copy number; rop
    769..954     -  CDS            TcR (fragment): tetracycline efflux protein; tet; confers resistance to tetracycline
    964..982     +  promoter       tet promoter (fragment): E. coli promoter for tetracycline efflux protein gene
   1072..1950    -  CDS            araC: L-arabinose regulatory protein; araC
   1977..2261    +  promoter       araBAD promoter: araBAD; promoter of the L-arabinose operon of E. coli; the araC regulatory gene is transcribed in the opposite direction (Guzman et al., 1995)
   2308..2940    +  CDS            mlaC: MLAC_ECOLI - Also known as yrbC. Experimental evidence at protein level: Swiss-Prot protein existence level 1. Involved in a phospholipid transport pathway that maintains lipid asymmetry in the outer membrane by retrograde trafficking of phospholipids from the outer membrane to the inner membrane. May transfer phospholipid across the periplasmic space and deliver it to the MlaFEDB complex at the inner membrane. From Escherichia coli (strain K12).
   3119..3234    +  ncRNA          5S rRNA: Accession: RF00001 - 5S ribosomal RNA
   3238..3324    +  terminator     rrnB T1 terminator: Escherichia coli rrnB; transcription terminator T1 from the E. coli rrnB gene
   3416..3443    +  terminator     rrnB T2 terminator: transcription terminator T2 from the E. coli rrnB gene
   3462..3553    +  promoter       AmpR promoter: bla
   3554..4414    +  CDS            AmpR: β-lactamase; bla; confers resistance to ampicillin, carbenicillin, and related antibiotics
   4456..4836    +  rep_origin     M13 ori (sequence partly withheld): M13 bacteriophage origin of replication; arrow indicates direction of (+) strand synthesis
   5022..376     +  rep_origin     ori (across the origin): high-copy-number ColE1/pMB1/pBR322/pUC origin of replication
