[The description below was written by a language model from this plasmid's Addgene catalogue record and pLannotate feature annotations shown in this document.]
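Description:
pBEL2525 is a 5.2 kb bacterial expression plasmid built on a pBAD backbone that carries the E. coli mlaC gene with a D165I point mutation, inserted by Gibson cloning. It is propagated in E. coli using a ColE1/pMB1-type origin (recorded as high copy) and selected with ampicillin through a β-lactamase gene driven by its own bla promoter. An M13 phage origin is also present, which in principle allows single-stranded DNA production with helper phage. Short remnants of pBR322 sequence (fragments of bom, rop, the tetracycline resistance gene and its promoter) are annotated, but these are partial and should not be regarded as functional parts.

The expression cassette follows the standard pBAD layout. The araC regulator is encoded on the opposite strand from the araBAD promoter, giving arabinose-inducible, tunable transcription of the downstream mlaC open reading frame. Transcription is stopped by the rrnB region, which includes the 5S rRNA segment and the T1 and T2 terminators. No epitope or purification tags are annotated on the coding sequence.

MlaC is the soluble periplasmic component of the Mla pathway. This pathway maintains outer membrane lipid asymmetry, and MlaC is thought to shuttle phospholipids between the outer membrane and the inner membrane MlaFEDB complex. The stated purpose is complementation with MlaC(D165I), meaning the mutant is supplied from the plasmid to test whether it can restore Mla function, presumably in a strain lacking mlaC, though the record does not name the host strain. The plasmid comes from a study that probed protein-protein interactions in the Mla system using computational structure prediction and deep mutational scanning.
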