Addgene plasmid #195647: pBEL2525
Purpose: Complementation of MlaC(D165I)
Depositing lab: Gira Bhabha & Damian Ekiert. Depositing organization: NYU Grossman School of Medicine. Publication: Protein-protein interactions in the Mla lipid transport system probed by computational structure prediction and deep mutational scanning. MacRae MR, Puvanendran D, Haase MAB, Coudray N, Kolich L, Lam C, Baek M, Bhabha G, Ekiert DC. J Biol Chem. 2023 Apr 24:104744. doi: 10.1016/j.jbc.2023.104744. PubMed 37100290.
Backbone
  Vector backbone: pBAD
  Vector type: Bacterial Expression
Growth in bacteria
  Bacterial resistance: Ampicillin, 100 μg/mL
  Growth temperature: 37°C
  Growth strain: DH5alpha
  Copy number: High Copy
Gene/Insert
  Gene/Insert name: MlaC
  Species: E. coli
  Mutation: MlaC(D165I)
  Cloning method: Gibson Cloning
Terms and licenses: Academic/Nonprofit Terms; Industry Terms: Not Available to Industry
Depositor comments: Please visit https://www.biorxiv.org/content/10.1101/2022.12.09.519820v1 for bioRxiv preprint.
How to cite: pBEL2525 was a gift from Gira Bhabha & Damian Ekiert (Addgene plasmid # 195647 ; http://n2t.net/addgene:195647 ; RRID:Addgene_195647)
